Addgene plasmid #193945: GreenT-EC.c - Display - CyRFP1
Purpose: Mammalian expression vector for a low affinity calcium indicator exposed to the cell surface
Depositing lab: Oliver Griesbeck. Depositing organization: Max Planck Institute for Biological Intelligence. Publication: Fluorescent sensors for imaging of interstitial calcium. Valiente-Gabioud AA, Garteizgogeascoa Suner I, Idziak A, Fabritius A, Basquin J, Angibaud J, Nagerl UV, Singh SP, Griesbeck O. Nat Commun. 2023 Oct 5;14(1):6220. doi: 10.1038/s41467-023-41928-w. PubMed 37798285.
Backbone
  Vector backbone: pcDNA 3.1
  Backbone size w/o insert (bp): 5630
  Vector type: Mammalian Expression
Growth in bacteria
  Bacterial resistance: Ampicillin, 100 μg/mL
  Growth temperature: 37°C
  Growth strain: DH5alpha
  Copy number: High Copy
Gene/Insert
  Gene/Insert name: GreenT-EC.c
  Species: Branchiostoma lanceolatum / Opsanus tau
  Insert size (bp): 1998
  Tag / fusion protein: Igk_secretion - HA-Flag (N terminal on insert); PDGFR (C terminal on insert)
  Cloning method: Ligation Independent Cloning
  Sequencing primers: 5′ TAATACGACTCACTATAG; 3′ GAGGCTGATCAGCGGGTTTAAACGGGCC
Terms and licenses: Academic/Nonprofit Terms; Industry Terms: Not Available to Industry
How to cite: GreenT-EC.c - Display - CyRFP1 was a gift from Oliver Griesbeck (Addgene plasmid # 193945 ; http://n2t.net/addgene:193945 ; RRID:Addgene_193945)
