[The description below was written by a language model from this plasmid's Addgene catalogue record and pLannotate feature annotations shown in this document.]
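Description:
GreenT-EC.c - Display - CyRFP1 is a pcDNA 3.1-based mammalian expression plasmid of about 7.4 kb that places a low-affinity fluorescent calcium indicator on the outer surface of transfected cells. It is propagated in E. coli through a high-copy ColE1/pUC-type origin with ampicillin selection (AmpR under its bla promoter). It also carries an f1 origin and an SV40 promoter-driven neomycin resistance cassette with an SV40 polyadenylation signal, which allows selection of stably transfected mammalian cells. Short annotated fragments such as bom, HIV-1 LTR, ble, lacI and the lac promoter region appear to be backbone remnants or chance matches rather than functional parts.

Expression is driven by the CMV immediate-early enhancer and promoter and terminated by the bGH polyadenylation signal, with a T7 promoter just upstream of the coding region. The open reading frame starts with the mouse Igκ leader, which directs the protein into the secretory pathway. The catalogue lists HA and FLAG epitope tags after the leader, although only FLAG is picked up in the feature tables. The GreenT-EC.c sensor follows. The record attributes it to Branchiostoma lanceolatum and Opsanus tau sequences, and the annotation detects a troponin C-like segment that presumably forms the calcium-binding part; the fluorescent protein portion is not annotated. Downstream, a PDGFRβ transmembrane domain anchors the sensor in the plasma membrane, facing the extracellular space. mCyRFP1, a cyan-excitable red fluorescent protein, follows the anchor and would therefore sit on the cytoplasmic side, plausibly as a calcium-insensitive reference signal, though the record does not state its role. The two sequence records give essentially identical feature maps. The associated work concerns imaging of interstitial (extracellular) calcium.
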