Features (pLannotate 1.2.2; 24 found; start..end, strand, type, name):
     80..132     -  misc_feature   bom (fragment): basis of mobility region from pBR322
    287..666     +  enhancer       CMV enhancer: human cytomegalovirus immediate early enhancer
    667..870     +  promoter       CMV promoter: human cytomegalovirus (CMV) immediate early promoter
    866..899     +  LTR            5' LTR (truncated) (fragment): truncated 5' long terminal repeat (LTR) from HIV-1
    915..933     +  promoter       T7 promoter: promoter for bacteriophage T7 RNA polymerase
    959..1021    +  sig_peptide    Igκ leader: leader sequence from mouse immunoglobulin κ light chain
   1031..1054    +  CDS            FLAG: FLAG® epitope tag, followed by an enterokinase cleavage site
   1544..1753    +  CDS            TNNC2 (fragment): TNNC2_PIG - Experimental evidence at protein level: Swiss-Prot protein existence level 1. Troponin is the central regulatory protein of striated muscle contraction. Tn consists of three components: Tn-I which is the inhibitor of actomyosin ATPase, Tn-T which contains the binding site for tropomyosin and Tn-C. The binding of calcium to Tn-C abolishes the inhibitory action of Tn on actin filaments. From Sus scrofa (Pig).
   2066..2212    +  CDS            PDGFRβ TM domain: transmembrane domain from platelet derived growth factor receptor beta
   2255..2956    +  CDS            mCyRFP1: mCyRFP1 is a basic (constitutively fluorescent) yellow fluorescent protein published in 2016, derived from Entacmaea quadricolor. It has moderate acid sensitivity.
   3010..3234    +  polyA_signal   bGH poly(A) signal: bovine growth hormone polyadenylation signal
   3238..3259    +  promoter       SV40 promoter (fragment): SV40 enhancer and early promoter
   3280..3708    +  rep_origin     f1 ori (sequence partly withheld): f1 bacteriophage origin of replication; arrow indicates direction of (+) strand synthesis
   3722..4051    +  promoter       SV40 promoter: SV40 enhancer and early promoter
   4118..4909    +  CDS            neo: KKA2_KLEPN - Also known as kan, nptII. Experimental evidence at protein level: Swiss-Prot protein existence level 1. Resistance to kanamycin, neomycin, paromomycin, ribostamycin, butirosin and gentamicin B. From Klebsiella pneumoniae.
   4933..5091    +  CDS            ble (fragment): BLE_KLEPN - Experimental evidence at protein level: Swiss-Prot protein existence level 1. Binding protein with a strong affinity to the bleomycin family of antibiotics. Binds to CL990; an antimitotic-antibiotic compound. From Klebsiella pneumoniae.
   5086..5207    +  polyA_signal   SV40 poly(A) signal: SV40 polyadenylation signal
   5280..5296    -  protein_bind   lac operator: The lac repressor binds to the lac operator to inhibit transcription in E. coli. This inhibition can be relieved by adding lactose or isopropyl-β-D-thiogalactopyranoside (IPTG). lac repressor encoded by lacI
   5304..5334    -  promoter       lac promoter: promoter for the E. coli lac operon
   5349..5370    -  protein_bind   CAP binding site: CAP binding activates transcription in the presence of cAMP. E. coli catabolite activator protein
   5383..5475    -  CDS            lacI (fragment): lac repressor; lacI; The lac repressor binds to the lac operator to inhibit transcription in E. coli. This inhibition can be relieved by adding lactose or isopropyl-β-D-thiogalactopyranoside (IPTG).
   5658..6246    -  rep_origin     ori: high-copy-number ColE1/pMB1/pBR322/pUC origin of replication
   6417..7277    -  CDS            AmpR: β-lactamase; bla; confers resistance to ampicillin, carbenicillin, and related antibiotics
   7278..21      -  promoter       AmpR promoter (across the origin): bla
>Addgene plasmid #193945 | GreenT-EC.c - Display - CyRFP1 | addgene full sequence | sequence record 389371 | Addgene NGS Result
TAAACAAATAGGGGTTCCGCGCACATTTCCCCGAAAAGTGCCACCTGACGTCGACGGATCGGGAGATCTC
CCGATCCCCTATGGTGCACTCTCAGTACAATCTGCTCTGATGCCGCATAGTTAAGCCAGTATCTGCTCCC
TGCTTGTGTGTTGGAGGTCGCTGAGTAGTGCGCGAGCAAAATTTAAGCTACAACAAGGCAAGGCTTGACC
GACAATTGCATGAAGAATCTGCTTAGGGTTAGGCGTTTTGCGCTGCTTCGCGATGTACGGGCCAGATATA
CGCGTTGACATTGATTATTGACTAGTTATTAATAGTAATCAATTACGGGGTCATTAGTTCATAGCCCATA
TATGGAGTTCCGCGTTACATAACTTACGGTAAATGGCCCGCCTGGCTGACCGCCCAACGACCCCCGCCCA
TTGACGTCAATAATGACGTATGTTCCCATAGTAACGCCAATAGGGACTTTCCATTGACGTCAATGGGTGG
AGTATTTACGGTAAACTGCCCACTTGGCAGTACATCAAGTGTATCATATGCCAAGTACGCCCCCTATTGA
CGTCAATGACGGTAAATGGCCCGCCTGGCATTATGCCCAGTACATGACCTTATGGGACTTTCCTACTTGG
CAGTACATCTACGTATTAGTCATCGCTATTACCATGGTGATGCGGTTTTGGCAGTACATCAATGGGCGTG
GATAGCGGTTTGACTCACGGGGATTTCCAAGTCTCCACCCCATTGACGTCAATGGGAGTTTGTTTTGGCA
CCAAAATCAACGGGACTTTCCAAAATGTCGTAACAACTCCGCCCCATTGACGCAAATGGGCGGTAGGCGT
GTACGGTGGGAGGTCTATATAAGCAGAGCTCTCTGGCTAACTAGAGAACCCACTGCTTACTGGCTTATCG
AAATTAATACGACTCACTATAGGGAGACCCAAGCTGGCTAGCACCGCCATGGAGACAGACACACTCCTGC
TATGGGTACTGCTGCTCTGGGTTCCAGGTTCCACTGGTGACGGATCCGGTGATTACAAGGACGACGATGA
CAAGGGTGGTACCGGTGGCTCTGGTAGCAGTGGCGGTAGCATGGTCTCCAAGGGGGAGGAGGACAACATG
GGGAGCCTGCCAGCTACCCACGAGCTGCATATCTTTGGATCTATTAACGGGGTGGATTTCGACATGGTTG
GACAAGGTAGCGGGAATCCTAATGATGGGTATGAAGAGCTTAACCTTAAAAGCACTAAGGGCGATCTGCA
ATTTTCACCTTGGATTCTCGTCCCCCACATTGGGTATGGGTTCCATCAATATCTCCCTTACCCGGATGGA
ATGTCTCCCTTCCAAGCGGCTATGGTAGATGGTAGTGGTTACCAAGTTCACAGGACTATGCAATTCGAAG
ACGGCGCCTCATTGACTGTGAACTACCGATACACTTACGAAGGATCTCACATAAAAGGTGAAGCGCAGGT
GAAGGGCACGGGATTTCCAGCAGATGGGCCGGTAATGACTAACTCACTTACTGCGGCAGACTTGGGGTGG
GATTCAGAAGAGGAACTTTCCGAATGTTTTAGAATTTTTGATTTTGACGGTAACGGATTCATTGACCGCG
AAGAGTTCGGTGACATAATCAGATTGACTGGGGAGCAACTTACGGATGAGGACGTAGACGAAATTTTTGG
CGACTCAGATACGGATAAGAATTCAGGCCGGATCGACTTTGATGAATTTCTGAAAATGGTCGAAAATGTT
CAGCTCACGGACAACCGAACAACGAAAAAGACCTATCCAAATGACAAGACAATTATCTCAACTTTGAAAT
GGAGCTACACCACGGACAACGGCAAGAGGTATCGGTCCACCGCTATCACTATTTATACATTTGCTAAACC
CATGGCGGCTAACTACCTCAAGAATCAACCTATGTACGTGTTTCGCAAGACTGAGCTTAAACATAGCAAA
ACCGAATTGAATTTCAAGGAGTGGCAGAAGGCGTTTACGGACGTAATGGGGATGGATGAGCTTTATAAGG
GTGGTACCGGTGGCTCTGGTAGCAGTGGCGGTAGCGCTGTGGGCCAGGACACGCAGGAGGTCATCGTGGT
GCCACACTCCTTGCCCTTTAAGGTGGTGGTGATCTCAGCCATCCTGGCCCTGGTGGTGCTCACCATCATC
TCCCTTATCATCCTCATCATGCTTTGGCAGAAGAAGCCACGTGGTGGTACTGGCGGTAGCGGTTCTAGTG
GCGGTTCTGATATCATGGTGAGCAAGGGCGAGGAGCTGATCAAGGAGAACATGAGAAGCAAGCTGTACCT
GGAAGGCAGCGTGAACGGCCACCAGTTCAAGTGCACCCACGAAGGGGAGGGCAAGCCCTACGAGGGCAAG
CAGACCGCCAGGATCAAGGTGGTGGAGGGAGGCCCCCTGCCGTTCGCATTCGACATCCTGGCCACCATGT
TTATGTACGGGAGCAAGGTGTTCATCAAGTACCCCGCCGACCTCCCCGATTATTTTAAGCAGTCCTTCCC
TGAGGGCTTCACATGGGAGAGAGTCATGGTGTTCGAAGACGGGGGCGTGCTGACCGCCACCCAGGACACC
AGCCTCCAGGACGGCGAGCTCATCTACAACGTCAAGCTCAGAGGGGTGAACTTCCCAGCCAACGGCCCCG
TGATGCAGAAGAAAACACTGGGCTGGGAGCCCAGCACCGAGACCATGTACCCCGCTGACGGCGGCCTGGA
AGGCAGATGCGACAAGAAGCTGAAGCTCGTGGGCGGGGGCCACCTGCACGTCAACTTCAAGACCACATAC
AAGTCCAAGAAACCCGTGAAGATGCCCGGCGTCCACTACGTGGACCGCAGACTGGAAAGAATCAAGGAGG
CCGACAACGAGACCTACGTCGAGCAGTACGAGCACGCTGTGGCCAGATACTCCAACCTGGGCGGAGGCAT
GGACGAGCTGTACAAGTAAGCGGCCGCTCGAGTCTAGAGGGCCCGTTTAAACCCGCTGATCAGCCTCGAC
TGTGCCTTCTAGTTGCCAGCCATCTGTTGTTTGCCCCTCCCCCGTGCCTTCCTTGACCCTGGAAGGTGCC
ACTCCCACTGTCCTTTCCTAATAAAATGAGGAAATTGCATCGCATTGTCTGAGTAGGTGTCATTCTATTC
TGGGGGGTGGGGTGGGGCAGGACAGCAAGGGGGAGGATTGGGAAGACAATAGCAGGCATGCTGGGGATGC
GGTGGGCTCTATGGCTTCTGAGGCGGAAAGAACCAGCTGGGGCTCTAGGGGGTATCCCC
[124 nt withheld, positions 3280-3403]
C
[91 nt withheld, positions 3405-3495]
A
[49 nt withheld, positions 3497-3545]
CCTTTGACGTTGGAGTCCACGTTCTTT
[37 nt withheld, positions 3573-3609]
ACCCTATCTCGGTCTATTCTTTTGATTTATAAGGGATTTTGCCGATTTCGGCCTATTGGTTAAAAAATGA
GCTGATTTAACAAAAATTTAACGCGAATTAATTCTGTGGAATGTGTGTCAGTTAGGGTGTGGAAAGTCCC
CAGGCTCCCCAGCAGGCAGAAGTATGCAAAGCATGCATCTCAATTAGTCAGCAACCAGGTGTGGAAAGTC
CCCAGGCTCCCCAGCAGGCAGAAGTATGCAAAGCATGCATCTCAATTAGTCAGCAACCATAGTCCCGCCC
CTAACTCCGCCCATCCCGCCCCTAACTCCGCCCAGTTCCGCCCATTCTCCGCCCCATGGCTGACTAATTT
TTTTTATTTATGCAGAGGCCGAGGCCGCCTCTGCCTCTGAGCTATTCCAGAAGTAGTGAGGAGGCTTTTT
TGGAGGCCTAGGCTTTTGCAAAAAGCTCCCGGGAGCTTGTATATCCATTTTCGGATCTGATCAAGAGACA
GGATGAGGATCGTTTCGCATGATTGAACAAGATGGATTGCACGCAGGTTCTCCGGCCGCTTGGGTGGAGA
GGCTATTCGGCTATGACTGGGCACAACAGACAATCGGCTGCTCTGATGCCGCCGTGTTCCGGCTGTCAGC
GCAGGGGCGCCCGGTTCTTTTTGTCAAGACCGACCTGTCCGGTGCCCTGAATGAACTGCAGGACGAGGCA
GCGCGGCTATCGTGGCTGGCCACGACGGGCGTTCCTTGCGCAGCTGTGCTCGACGTTGTCACTGAAGCGG
GAAGGGACTGGCTGCTATTGGGCGAAGTGCCGGGGCAGGATCTCCTGTCATCTCACCTTGCTCCTGCCGA
GAAAGTATCCATCATGGCTGATGCAATGCGGCGGCTGCATACGCTTGATCCGGCTACCTGCCCATTCGAC
CACCAAGCGAAACATCGCATCGAGCGAGCACGTACTCGGATGGAAGCCGGTCTTGTCGATCAGGATGATC
TGGACGAAGAGCATCAGGGGCTCGCGCCAGCCGAACTGTTCGCCAGGCTCAAGGCGCGCATGCCCGACGG
CGAGGATCTCGTCGTGACCCATGGCGATGCCTGCTTGCCGAATATCATGGTGGAAAATGGCCGCTTTTCT
GGATTCATCGACTGTGGCCGGCTGGGTGTGGCGGACCGCTATCAGGACATAGCGTTGGCTACCCGTGATA
TTGCTGAAGAGCTTGGCGGCGAATGGGCTGACCGCTTCCTCGTGCTTTACGGTATCGCCGCTCCCGATTC
GCAGCGCATCGCCTTCTATCGCCTTCTTGACGAGTTCTTCTGAGCGGGACTCTGGGGTTCGAAATGACCG
ACCAAGCGACGCCCAACCTGCCATCACGAGATTTCGATTCCACCGCCGCCTTCTATGAAAGGTTGGGCTT
CGGAATCGTTTTCCGGGACGCCGGCTGGATGATCCTCCAGCGCGGGGATCTCATGCTGGAGTTCTTCGCC
CACCCCAACTTGTTTATTGCAGCTTATAATGGTTACAAATAAAGCAATAGCATCACAAATTTCACAAATA
AAGCATTTTTTTCACTGCATTCTAGTTGTGGTTTGTCCAAACTCATCAATGTATCTTATCATGTCTGTAT
ACCGTCGACCTCTAGCTAGAGCTTGGCGTAATCATGGTCATAGCTGTTTCCTGTGTGAAATTGTTATCCG
CTCACAATTCCACACAACATACGAGCCGGAAGCATAAAGTGTAAAGCCTGGGGTGCCTAATGAGTGAGCT
AACTCACATTAATTGCGTTGCGCTCACTGCCCGCTTTCCAGTCGGGAAACCTGTCGTGCCAGCTGCATTA
ATGAATCGGCCAACGCGCGGGGAGAGGCGGTTTGCGTATTGGGCGCTCTTCCGCTTCCTCGCTCACTGAC
TCGCTGCGCTCGGTCGTTCGGCTGCGGCGAGCGGTATCAGCTCACTCAAAGGCGGTAATACGGTTATCCA
CAGAATCAGGGGATAACGCAGGAAAGAACATGTGAGCAAAAGGCCAGCAAAAGGCCAGGAACCGTAAAAA
GGCCGCGTTGCTGGCGTTTTTCCATAGGCTCCGCCCCCCTGACGAGCATCACAAAAATCGACGCTCAAGT
CAGAGGTGGCGAAACCCGACAGGACTATAAAGATACCAGGCGTTTCCCCCTGGAAGCTCCCTCGTGCGCT
CTCCTGTTCCGACCCTGCCGCTTACCGGATACCTGTCCGCCTTTCTCCCTTCGGGAAGCGTGGCGCTTTC
TCATAGCTCACGCTGTAGGTATCTCAGTTCGGTGTAGGTCGTTCGCTCCAAGCTGGGCTGTGTGCACGAA
CCCCCCGTTCAGCCCGACCGCTGCGCCTTATCCGGTAACTATCGTCTTGAGTCCAACCCGGTAAGACACG
ACTTATCGCCACTGGCAGCAGCCACTGGTAACAGGATTAGCAGAGCGAGGTATGTAGGCGGTGCTACAGA
GTTCTTGAAGTGGTGGCCTAACTACGGCTACACTAGAAGAACAGTATTTGGTATCTGCGCTCTGCTGAAG
CCAGTTACCTTCGGAAAAAGAGTTGGTAGCTCTTGATCCGGCAAACAAACCACCGCTGGTAGCGGTGGTT
TTTTTGTTTGCAAGCAGCAGATTACGCGCAGAAAAAAAGGATCTCAAGAAGATCCTTTGATCTTTTCTAC
GGGGTCTGACGCTCAGTGGAACGAAAACTCACGTTAAGGGATTTTGGTCATGAGATTATCAAAAAGGATC
TTCACCTAGATCCTTTTAAATTAAAAATGAAGTTTTAAATCAATCTAAAGTATATATGAGTAAACTTGGT
CTGACAGTTACCAATGCTTAATCAGTGAGGCACCTATCTCAGCGATCTGTCTATTTCGTTCATCCATAGT
TGCCTGACTCCCCGTCGTGTAGATAACTACGATACGGGAGGGCTTACCATCTGGCCCCAGTGCTGCAATG
ATACCGCGAGACCCACGCTCACCGGCTCCAGATTTATCAGCAATAAACCAGCCAGCCGGAAGGGCCGAGC
GCAGAAGTGGTCCTGCAACTTTATCCGCCTCCATCCAGTCTATTAATTGTTGCCGGGAAGCTAGAGTAAG
TAGTTCGCCAGTTAATAGTTTGCGCAACGTTGTTGCCATTGCTACAGGCATCGTGGTGTCACGCTCGTCG
TTTGGTATGGCTTCATTCAGCTCCGGTTCCCAACGATCAAGGCGAGTTACATGATCCCCCATGTTGTGCA
AAAAAGCGGTTAGCTCCTTCGGTCCTCCGATCGTTGTCAGAAGTAAGTTGGCCGCAGTGTTATCACTCAT
GGTTATGGCAGCACTGCATAATTCTCTTACTGTCATGCCATCCGTAAGATGCTTTTCTGTGACTGGTGAG
TACTCAACCAAGTCATTCTGAGAATAGTGTATGCGGCGACCGAGTTGCTCTTGCCCGGCGTCAATACGGG
ATAATACCGCGCCACATAGCAGAACTTTAAAAGTGCTCATCATTGGAAAACGTTCTTCGGGGCGAAAACT
CTCAAGGATCTTACCGCTGTTGAGATCCAGTTCGATGTAACCCACTCGTGCACCCAACTGATCTTCAGCA
TCTTTTACTTTCACCAGCGTTTCTGGGTGAGCAAAAACAGGAAGGCAAAATGCCGCAAAAAAGGGAATAA
GGGCGACACGGAAATGTTGAATACTCATACTCTTCCTTTTTCAATATTATTGAAGCATTTATCAGGGTTA
TTGTCTCATGAGCGGATACATATTTGAATGTATTTAGAAAAA
