Features (pLannotate 1.2.2; 24 found; start..end, strand, type, name):
      9..61      -  misc_feature   bom (fragment): basis of mobility region from pBR322
    216..595     +  enhancer       CMV enhancer: human cytomegalovirus immediate early enhancer
    596..799     +  promoter       CMV promoter: human cytomegalovirus (CMV) immediate early promoter
    795..828     +  LTR            5' LTR (truncated) (fragment): truncated 5' long terminal repeat (LTR) from HIV-1
    844..862     +  promoter       T7 promoter: promoter for bacteriophage T7 RNA polymerase
    888..950     +  sig_peptide    Igκ leader: leader sequence from mouse immunoglobulin κ light chain
    960..983     +  CDS            FLAG: FLAG® epitope tag, followed by an enterokinase cleavage site
   1473..1682    +  CDS            TNNC2 (fragment): TNNC2_PIG - Experimental evidence at protein level: Swiss-Prot protein existence level 1. Troponin is the central regulatory protein of striated muscle contraction. Tn consists of three components: Tn-I which is the inhibitor of actomyosin ATPase, Tn-T which contains the binding site for tropomyosin and Tn-C. The binding of calcium to Tn-C abolishes the inhibitory action of Tn on actin filaments. From Sus scrofa (Pig).
   1995..2141    +  CDS            PDGFRβ TM domain: transmembrane domain from platelet derived growth factor receptor beta
   2184..2881    +  CDS            mCyRFP1 (fragment): monomeric cyan-excitable red fluorescent protein (Laviv et al., 2016)
   2938..3162    +  polyA_signal   bGH poly(A) signal: bovine growth hormone polyadenylation signal
   3166..3187    +  promoter       SV40 promoter (fragment): SV40 enhancer and early promoter
   3208..3636    +  rep_origin     f1 ori (sequence partly withheld): f1 bacteriophage origin of replication; arrow indicates direction of (+) strand synthesis
   3650..3979    +  promoter       SV40 promoter: SV40 enhancer and early promoter
   4046..4837    +  CDS            neo: KKA2_KLEPN - Also known as kan, nptII. Experimental evidence at protein level: Swiss-Prot protein existence level 1. Resistance to kanamycin, neomycin, paromomycin, ribostamycin, butirosin and gentamicin B. From Klebsiella pneumoniae.
   4861..5019    +  CDS            ble (fragment): BLE_KLEPN - Experimental evidence at protein level: Swiss-Prot protein existence level 1. Binding protein with a strong affinity to the bleomycin family of antibiotics. Binds to CL990; an antimitotic-antibiotic compound. From Klebsiella pneumoniae.
   5014..5135    +  polyA_signal   SV40 poly(A) signal: SV40 polyadenylation signal
   5208..5224    -  protein_bind   lac operator: The lac repressor binds to the lac operator to inhibit transcription in E. coli. This inhibition can be relieved by adding lactose or isopropyl-β-D-thiogalactopyranoside (IPTG). lac repressor encoded by lacI
   5232..5262    -  promoter       lac promoter: promoter for the E. coli lac operon
   5277..5298    -  protein_bind   CAP binding site: CAP binding activates transcription in the presence of cAMP. E. coli catabolite activator protein
   5311..5403    -  CDS            lacI (fragment): lac repressor; lacI; The lac repressor binds to the lac operator to inhibit transcription in E. coli. This inhibition can be relieved by adding lactose or isopropyl-β-D-thiogalactopyranoside (IPTG).
   5586..6174    -  rep_origin     ori: high-copy-number ColE1/pMB1/pBR322/pUC origin of replication
   6345..7205    -  CDS            AmpR: β-lactamase; bla; confers resistance to ampicillin, carbenicillin, and related antibiotics
   7206..7310    -  promoter       AmpR promoter: bla
>Addgene plasmid #193945 | GreenT-EC.c - Display - CyRFP1 Sequencing Result | analyzer sequence | sequence record 382345
CGATCCCCTATGGTGCACTCTCAGTACAATCTGCTCTGATGCCGCATAGTTAAGCCAGTATCTGCTCCCT
GCTTGTGTGTTGGAGGTCGCTGAGTAGTGCGCGAGCAAAATTTAAGCTACAACAAGGCAAGGCTTGACCG
ACAATTGCATGAAGAATCTGCTTAGGGTTAGGCGTTTTGCGCTGCTTCGCGATGTACGGGCCAGATATAC
GCGTTGACATTGATTATTGACTAGTTATTAATAGTAATCAATTACGGGGTCATTAGTTCATAGCCCATAT
ATGGAGTTCCGCGTTACATAACTTACGGTAAATGGCCCGCCTGGCTGACCGCCCAACGACCCCCGCCCAT
TGACGTCAATAATGACGTATGTTCCCATAGTAACGCCAATAGGGACTTTCCATTGACGTCAATGGGTGGA
GTATTTACGGTAAACTGCCCACTTGGCAGTACATCAAGTGTATCATATGCCAAGTACGCCCCCTATTGAC
GTCAATGACGGTAAATGGCCCGCCTGGCATTATGCCCAGTACATGACCTTATGGGACTTTCCTACTTGGC
AGTACATCTACGTATTAGTCATCGCTATTACCATGGTGATGCGGTTTTGGCAGTACATCAATGGGCGTGG
ATAGCGGTTTGACTCACGGGGATTTCCAAGTCTCCACCCCATTGACGTCAATGGGAGTTTGTTTTGGCAC
CAAAATCAACGGGACTTTCCAAAATGTCGTAACAACTCCGCCCCATTGACGCAAATGGGCGGTAGGCGTG
TACGGTGGGAGGTCTATATAAGCAGAGCTCTCTGGCTAACTAGAGAACCCACTGCTTACTGGCTTATCGA
AATTAATACGACTCACTATAGGGAGACCCAAGCTGGCTAGCACCGCCATGGAGACAGACACACTCCTGCT
ATGGGTACTGCTGCTCTGGGTTCCAGGTTCCACTGGTGACGGATCCGGTGATTACAAGGACGACGATGAC
AAGGGTGGTACCGGTGGCTCTGGTAGCAGTGGCGGTAGCATGGTCTCCAAGGGGGAGGAGGACAACATGG
GGAGCCTGCCAGCTACCCACGAGCTGCATATCTTTGGATCTATTAACGGGGTGGATTTCGACATGGTTGG
ACAAGGTAGCGGGAATCCTAATGATGGGTATGAAGAGCTTAACCTTAAAAGCACTAAGGGCGATCTGCAA
TTTTCACCTTGGATTCTCGTCCCCCACATTGGGTATGGGTTCCATCAATATCTCCCTTACCCGGATGGAA
TGTCTCCCTTCCAAGCGGCTATGGTAGATGGTAGTGGTTACCAAGTTCACAGGACTATGCAATTCGAAGA
CGGCGCCTCATTGACTGTGAACTACCGATACACTTACGAAGGATCTCACATAAAAGGTGAAGCGCAGGTG
AAGGGCACGGGATTTCCAGCAGATGGGCCGGTAATGACTAACTCACTTACTGCGGCAGACTTGGGGTGGG
ATTCAGAAGAGGAACTTTCCGAATGTTTTAGAATTTTTGATTTTGACGGTAACGGATTCATTGACCGCGA
AGAGTTCGGTGACATAATCAGATTGACTGGGGAGCAACTTACGGATGAGGACGTAGACGAAATTTTTGGC
GACTCAGATACGGATAAGAATTCAGGCCGGATCGACTTTGATGAATTTCTGAAAATGGTCGAAAATGTTC
AGCTCACGGACAACCGAACAACGAAAAAGACCTATCCAAATGACAAGACAATTATCTCAACTTTGAAATG
GAGCTACACCACGGACAACGGCAAGAGGTATCGGTCCACCGCTATCACTATTTATACATTTGCTAAACCC
ATGGCGGCTAACTACCTCAAGAATCAACCTATGTACGTGTTTCGCAAGACTGAGCTTAAACATAGCAAAA
CCGAATTGAATTTCAAGGAGTGGCAGAAGGCGTTTACGGACGTAATGGGGATGGATGAGCTTTATAAGGG
TGGTACCGGTGGCTCTGGTAGCAGTGGCGGTAGCGCTGTGGGCCAGGACACGCAGGAGGTCATCGTGGTG
CCACACTCCTTGCCCTTTAAGGTGGTGGTGATCTCAGCCATCCTGGCCCTGGTGGTGCTCACCATCATCT
CCCTTATCATCCTCATCATGCTTTGGCAGAAGAAGCCACGTGGTGGTACTGGCGGTAGCGGTTCTAGTGG
CGGTTCTGATATCATGGTGAGCAAGGGCGAGGAGCTGATCAAGGAGAACATGAGAAGCAAGCTGTACCTG
GAAGGCAGCGTGAACGGCCACCAGTTCAAGTGCACCCACGAAGGGGAGGGCAAGCCCTACGAGGGCAAGC
AGACCGCCAGGATCAAGGTGGTGGAGGGAGGCCCCCTGCCGTTCGCATTCGACATCCTGGCCACCATGTT
TATGTACGGGAGCAAGGTGTTCATCAAGTACCCCGCCGACCTCCCCGATTATTTTAAGCAGTCCTTCCCT
GAGGGCTTCACATGGGAGAGAGTCATGGTGTTCGAAGACGGGGGCGTGCTGACCGCCACCCAGGACACCA
GCCTCCAGGACGGCGAGCTCATCTACAACGTCAAGCTCAGAGGGGTGAACTTCCCAGCCAACGGCCCCGT
GATGCAGAAGAAAACACTGGGCTGGGAGCCCAGCACCGAGACCATGTACCCCGCTGACGGCGGCCTGGAA
GGCAGATGCGACAAGAAGCTGAAGCTCGTGGGCGGGGGCCACCTGCACGTCAACTTCAAGACCACATACA
AGTCCAAGAAACCCGTGAAGATGCCCGGCGTCCACTACGTGGACCGCAGACTGGAAAGAATCAAGGAGGC
CGACAACGAGACCTACGTCGAGCAGTACGAGCACGCTGTGGCCAGATACTCCAACCTGGGCGGAGGCATG
GACGAGCTGTAAAGTAAGCGGCCGCTCGAGTCTAGAGGGCCCGTTTAAACCCGCTGATCAGCCTCGACTG
TGCCTTCTAGTTGCCAGCCATCTGTTGTTTGCCCCTCCCCCGTGCCTTCCTTGACCCTGGAAGGTGCCAC
TCCCACTGTCCTTTCCTAATAAAATGAGGAAATTGCATCGCATTGTCTGAGTAGGTGTCATTCTATTCTG
GGGGGTGGGGTGGGGCAGGACAGCAAGGGGGAGGATTGGGAAGACAATAGCAGGCATGCTGGGGATGCGG
TGGGCTCTATGGCTTCTGAGGCGGAAAGAACCAGCTGGGGCTCTAGGGGGTATCCCC
[124 nt withheld, positions 3208-3331]
C
[91 nt withheld, positions 3333-3423]
A
[49 nt withheld, positions 3425-3473]
CCTTTGACGTTGGAGTCCACGTTCTTT
[37 nt withheld, positions 3501-3537]
ACCCTATCTCGGTCTATTCTTTTGATTTATAAGGGATTTTGCCGATTTCGGCCTATTGGTTAAAAAATGA
GCTGATTTAACAAAAATTTAACGCGAATTAATTCTGTGGAATGTGTGTCAGTTAGGGTGTGGAAAGTCCC
CAGGCTCCCCAGCAGGCAGAAGTATGCAAAGCATGCATCTCAATTAGTCAGCAACCAGGTGTGGAAAGTC
CCCAGGCTCCCCAGCAGGCAGAAGTATGCAAAGCATGCATCTCAATTAGTCAGCAACCATAGTCCCGCCC
CTAACTCCGCCCATCCCGCCCCTAACTCCGCCCAGTTCCGCCCATTCTCCGCCCCATGGCTGACTAATTT
TTTTTATTTATGCAGAGGCCGAGGCCGCCTCTGCCTCTGAGCTATTCCAGAAGTAGTGAGGAGGCTTTTT
TGGAGGCCTAGGCTTTTGCAAAAAGCTCCCGGGAGCTTGTATATCCATTTTCGGATCTGATCAAGAGACA
GGATGAGGATCGTTTCGCATGATTGAACAAGATGGATTGCACGCAGGTTCTCCGGCCGCTTGGGTGGAGA
GGCTATTCGGCTATGACTGGGCACAACAGACAATCGGCTGCTCTGATGCCGCCGTGTTCCGGCTGTCAGC
GCAGGGGCGCCCGGTTCTTTTTGTCAAGACCGACCTGTCCGGTGCCCTGAATGAACTGCAGGACGAGGCA
GCGCGGCTATCGTGGCTGGCCACGACGGGCGTTCCTTGCGCAGCTGTGCTCGACGTTGTCACTGAAGCGG
GAAGGGACTGGCTGCTATTGGGCGAAGTGCCGGGGCAGGATCTCCTGTCATCTCACCTTGCTCCTGCCGA
GAAAGTATCCATCATGGCTGATGCAATGCGGCGGCTGCATACGCTTGATCCGGCTACCTGCCCATTCGAC
CACCAAGCGAAACATCGCATCGAGCGAGCACGTACTCGGATGGAAGCCGGTCTTGTCGATCAGGATGATC
TGGACGAAGAGCATCAGGGGCTCGCGCCAGCCGAACTGTTCGCCAGGCTCAAGGCGCGCATGCCCGACGG
CGAGGATCTCGTCGTGACCCATGGCGATGCCTGCTTGCCGAATATCATGGTGGAAAATGGCCGCTTTTCT
GGATTCATCGACTGTGGCCGGCTGGGTGTGGCGGACCGCTATCAGGACATAGCGTTGGCTACCCGTGATA
TTGCTGAAGAGCTTGGCGGCGAATGGGCTGACCGCTTCCTCGTGCTTTACGGTATCGCCGCTCCCGATTC
GCAGCGCATCGCCTTCTATCGCCTTCTTGACGAGTTCTTCTGAGCGGGACTCTGGGGTTCGAAATGACCG
ACCAAGCGACGCCCAACCTGCCATCACGAGATTTCGATTCCACCGCCGCCTTCTATGAAAGGTTGGGCTT
CGGAATCGTTTTCCGGGACGCCGGCTGGATGATCCTCCAGCGCGGGGATCTCATGCTGGAGTTCTTCGCC
CACCCCAACTTGTTTATTGCAGCTTATAATGGTTACAAATAAAGCAATAGCATCACAAATTTCACAAATA
AAGCATTTTTTTCACTGCATTCTAGTTGTGGTTTGTCCAAACTCATCAATGTATCTTATCATGTCTGTAT
ACCGTCGACCTCTAGCTAGAGCTTGGCGTAATCATGGTCATAGCTGTTTCCTGTGTGAAATTGTTATCCG
CTCACAATTCCACACAACATACGAGCCGGAAGCATAAAGTGTAAAGCCTGGGGTGCCTAATGAGTGAGCT
AACTCACATTAATTGCGTTGCGCTCACTGCCCGCTTTCCAGTCGGGAAACCTGTCGTGCCAGCTGCATTA
ATGAATCGGCCAACGCGCGGGGAGAGGCGGTTTGCGTATTGGGCGCTCTTCCGCTTCCTCGCTCACTGAC
TCGCTGCGCTCGGTCGTTCGGCTGCGGCGAGCGGTATCAGCTCACTCAAAGGCGGTAATACGGTTATCCA
CAGAATCAGGGGATAACGCAGGAAAGAACATGTGAGCAAAAGGCCAGCAAAAGGCCAGGAACCGTAAAAA
GGCCGCGTTGCTGGCGTTTTTCCATAGGCTCCGCCCCCCTGACGAGCATCACAAAAATCGACGCTCAAGT
CAGAGGTGGCGAAACCCGACAGGACTATAAAGATACCAGGCGTTTCCCCCTGGAAGCTCCCTCGTGCGCT
CTCCTGTTCCGACCCTGCCGCTTACCGGATACCTGTCCGCCTTTCTCCCTTCGGGAAGCGTGGCGCTTTC
TCATAGCTCACGCTGTAGGTATCTCAGTTCGGTGTAGGTCGTTCGCTCCAAGCTGGGCTGTGTGCACGAA
CCCCCCGTTCAGCCCGACCGCTGCGCCTTATCCGGTAACTATCGTCTTGAGTCCAACCCGGTAAGACACG
ACTTATCGCCACTGGCAGCAGCCACTGGTAACAGGATTAGCAGAGCGAGGTATGTAGGCGGTGCTACAGA
GTTCTTGAAGTGGTGGCCTAACTACGGCTACACTAGAAGAACAGTATTTGGTATCTGCGCTCTGCTGAAG
CCAGTTACCTTCGGAAAAAGAGTTGGTAGCTCTTGATCCGGCAAACAAACCACCGCTGGTAGCGGTGGTT
TTTTTGTTTGCAAGCAGCAGATTACGCGCAGAAAAAAAGGATCTCAAGAAGATCCTTTGATCTTTTCTAC
GGGGTCTGACGCTCAGTGGAACGAAAACTCACGTTAAGGGATTTTGGTCATGAGATTATCAAAAAGGATC
TTCACCTAGATCCTTTTAAATTAAAAATGAAGTTTTAAATCAATCTAAAGTATATATGAGTAAACTTGGT
CTGACAGTTACCAATGCTTAATCAGTGAGGCACCTATCTCAGCGATCTGTCTATTTCGTTCATCCATAGT
TGCCTGACTCCCCGTCGTGTAGATAACTACGATACGGGAGGGCTTACCATCTGGCCCCAGTGCTGCAATG
ATACCGCGAGACCCACGCTCACCGGCTCCAGATTTATCAGCAATAAACCAGCCAGCCGGAAGGGCCGAGC
GCAGAAGTGGTCCTGCAACTTTATCCGCCTCCATCCAGTCTATTAATTGTTGCCGGGAAGCTAGAGTAAG
TAGTTCGCCAGTTAATAGTTTGCGCAACGTTGTTGCCATTGCTACAGGCATCGTGGTGTCACGCTCGTCG
TTTGGTATGGCTTCATTCAGCTCCGGTTCCCAACGATCAAGGCGAGTTACATGATCCCCCATGTTGTGCA
AAAAAGCGGTTAGCTCCTTCGGTCCTCCGATCGTTGTCAGAAGTAAGTTGGCCGCAGTGTTATCACTCAT
GGTTATGGCAGCACTGCATAATTCTCTTACTGTCATGCCATCCGTAAGATGCTTTTCTGTGACTGGTGAG
TACTCAACCAAGTCATTCTGAGAATAGTGTATGCGGCGACCGAGTTGCTCTTGCCCGGCGTCAATACGGG
ATAATACCGCGCCACATAGCAGAACTTTAAAAGTGCTCATCATTGGAAAACGTTCTTCGGGGCGAAAACT
CTCAAGGATCTTACCGCTGTTGAGATCCAGTTCGATGTAACCCACTCGTGCACCCAACTGATCTTCAGCA
TCTTTTACTTTCACCAGCGTTTCTGGGTGAGCAAAAACAGGAAGGCAAAATGCCGCAAAAAAGGGAATAA
GGGCGACACGGAAATGTTGAATACTCATACTCTTCCTTTTTCAATATTATTGAAGCATTTATCAGGGTTA
TTGTCTCATGAGCGGATACATATTTGAATGTATTTAGAAAAATAAACAAATAGGGGTTCCGCGCACATTT
CCCCGAAAAGTGCCACCTGACGTCGACGGATCGGGAGATCTCC
